>Addgene plasmid #15889 | pGEX-4T2-Rheb | addgene partial sequence | sequence record 22291 | 15889 with pGEX5'
GATCTGGTTCCGCGTGGATCCATGCCGCAGTCCAAGTCCCGGAAGATCGCGATCCTGGGCTACCGGTCTG
TGGGGAAATCCTCATTGACGATTCAATTTGTTGAAGGCCAATTTGTGGACTCCTACGATCCAACCATAGA
AAACACTTTTACAAAGTTGATCACAGTAAATGGACAAGAATATCATCTTCAACTTGTAGACACAGCCGGG
CAAGATGAATATTCTATCTTTCCTCAGACATACTCCATAGATATTAATGGCTATATTCTTGTGTATTCTG
TTACATCAATCAAAAGTTTTGAAGTGATTAAAGTTATCCATGGCAAATTGTTGGATATGGTGGGGAAAGT
ACAAATACCTATTATGTTGGTTGGGAATAAGAAAGACCTGCATATGGAAAGGGTGATCAGTTATGAAGAA
GGGAAAGCTTTGGCAGAATCTTGGAATGCAGCTTTTTTGGAATCTTCTGCTAAAGAAAATCAGACTGCTG
TGGATGTTTTTCGAAGGATAATTTTGGAGGCAGAAAAAATGGACGGGGCAGCTTCACAAGGCAAGTCTTC
ATGCTCGGTGATGTGAGAATTCCCGGGTCGACTCGAGCGGCCGCATCGTGACTGACTGACGATCTGCCTC
GCGCGTTTCGGTGATGACGGTGAAAACCTCTGACACATGCAGCTCCCGGAGACGGTCACAGCTTGTCTGT
AAGCGGATGCCGGGAGCAGACAAGCCCGTCAGGGCGCGTCA
