[The description below was written by a language model from this plasmid's Addgene catalogue record.]
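Description:
pGEX-4T2-Rheb is a bacterial expression plasmid built on the commercial pGEX-4T-2 backbone (about 4.9 kb without insert) for producing human Rheb as a glutathione S-transferase fusion protein in E. coli. It is maintained as a high-copy plasmid under ampicillin selection. No feature table accompanies the record, so the promoter, origin of replication and other backbone elements are not explicitly listed. pGEX-series vectors generally drive expression from the IPTG-inducible tac promoter, carry a lacI repressor gene, and, in the 4T subfamily, encode a thrombin cleavage site between GST and the cloning site that allows the tag to be removed after purification.

The insert is the human RHEB coding sequence (also known as RHEB2), roughly 550 bp, cloned by restriction digestion between the BamHI and EcoRI sites of the polylinker, both of which remain intact, so the insert can be excised or transferred. This places Rheb downstream of the backbone-encoded GST, giving an N-terminally GST-tagged protein that can be captured on glutathione resin.

Rheb is a small Ras-family GTPase that acts upstream of mTOR. The associated publication addresses how the tuberous sclerosis complex proteins Tuberin and Hamartin regulate mTOR signalling by acting as a GTPase-activating protein complex toward Rheb. The construct is therefore suited to making recombinant GST-Rheb as a purified substrate for in vitro work such as GTPase/GAP activity assays, nucleotide-binding studies or pull-down experiments, although the record does not specify the exact applications.
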