Addgene plasmid #15889: pGEX-4T2-Rheb
Depositing lab: John Blenis. Depositing organization: Harvard Medical School. Publication: Tuberous sclerosis complex gene products, Tuberin and Hamartin, control mTOR signaling by acting as a GTPase-activating protein complex toward Rheb. Tee AR, Manning BD, Roux PP, Cantley LC, Blenis J. Curr Biol. 2003 Aug 5. 13(15):1259-68. 10.1016/S0960-9822(03)00506-2 PubMed 12906785.
Backbone
  Vector backbone: pGEX-4T-2
  Backbone manufacturer: Amersham
  Backbone size w/o insert (bp): 4900
  Vector type: Bacterial Expression
Growth in bacteria
  Bacterial resistance: Ampicillin, 100 μg/mL
  Growth temperature: 37°C
  Growth strain: DH5alpha
  Copy number: High Copy
Gene/Insert
  Gene/Insert name: Rheb
  Species: H. sapiens (human)
  Insert size (bp): 550
  Entrez Gene: RHEB (a.k.a. RHEB2)
  Tag / fusion protein: GST (N terminal on backbone)
  Cloning method: Restriction Enzyme; 5′ cloning site BamHI (not destroyed); 3′ cloning site EcoRI (not destroyed)
  Sequencing primers: 5′ pGEX5'; 3′ pGEX3'
Terms and licenses: Academic/Nonprofit Terms; Industry Terms: Not Available to Industry
How to cite: pGEX-4T2-Rheb was a gift from John Blenis (Addgene plasmid # 15889 ; http://n2t.net/addgene:15889 ; RRID:Addgene_15889)
